>Addgene plasmid #31034 | pTAL3 | depositor full sequence | sequence record 14201 | Author sequence
TCAACGACATCACCTGGTTGCGAGCCTTCTGAAGGACTCCTGTTGATAGATCCAGTAATGACCTCAGAAC
TCCATCTGGATTTGTTCAGAACGCTCGGTTGCCGCCGGGCGTTTTTTATTGGTGAGAATCAGGCGTAATA
CGACTCACTATAGGGCGAATGGAACTGGACGCTCGCCTGTGGTCGCAGGGTGGCTCGTACGAACTTACCG
CGGAGACATATCGATAATCACATAGCTTCAAAATGTTTCTACTCCTTTTTTACTCTTCCAGATTTTCTCG
GACTCCGCGCATCGCCGTACCACTTCAAAACACCCAAGCACAGCATACTAAATTTCCCCTCTTTCTTCCT
CTAGGGTGTCGTTAATTACCCGTACTAAAGGTTTGGAAAAGAAAAAAGAGACCGCCTCGTTTCTTTTTCT
TCGTCGAAAAAGGCAATAAAAATTTTTATCACGTTTCTTTTTCTTGAAAATTTTTTTTTTGATTTTTTTC
TCTTTCGATGACCTCCCATTGATATTTAAGTTAATAAACGGTCTTCAATTTCTCAAGTTTCAGTTTCATT
TTTCTTGTTCTATTACAACTTTTTTTACTTCTTGCTCATTAGAAAGAAAGCATAGCAATCTAATCTAAGT
TTAGATCTAACTCGAGAAAGATATTGTATATATCGTAACAATAGGAGGTTCAACAATGGCTTCCTCCCCT
CCAAAGAAAAAGAGAAAGGTTAGTTGGAAGGACGCAAGTGGTTGGTCTAGAATGCATGCGGATCCCATTC
GTCCGCGCAGGCCAAGTCCTGCCCGCGAGCTTCTGCCCGGACCCCAACCGGATAGGGTTCAGCCGACTGC
AGATCGTGGGGTGTCTGCGCCTGCTGGCAGCCCTCTGGATGGCTTGCCCGCTCGGCGGACGGTGTCCCGG
ACCCGGCTGCCATCTCCCCCTGCGCCCTCACCTGCGTTCTCGGCGGGCAGCTTCAGCGATCTGCTCCGTC
CGTTCGATCCGTCGCTTCTTGATACATCGCTTCTTGATTCGATGCCTGCCGTCGGCACGCCGCATACAGC
GGCTGCCCCAGCAGAGTGGGATGAGGCGCAATCGGCTCTGCGTGCAGCCGATGACCCGCCACCCACCGTG
CGTGTCGCTGTCACTGCCGCGCGGCCGCCGCGCGCCAAGCCGGCCCCGCGACGGCGTGCTGCGCAACCCT
CCGACGCTTCGCCGGCCGCGCAGGTGGATCTACGCACGCTCGGCTACAGTCAGCAGCAGCAAGAGAAGAT
CAAACCGAAGGTGCGTTCGACAGTGGCGCAGCACCACGAGGCACTGGTGGGCCATGGGTTTACACACGCG
CACATCGTTGCGCTCAGCCAACACCCGGCAGCGTTAGGGACCGTCGCTGTCACGTATCAGCACATAATCA
CGGCGTTGCCAGAGGCGACACACGAAGACATCGTTGGCGTCGGCAAACAGTGGTCCGGCGCACGCGCCCT
GGAGGCCTTGCTCACGGATGCGGGGGAGTTGAGAGGTCCGCCGTTACAGTTGGACACAGGCCAACTTGTG
AAGATTGCAAAACGTGGCGGCGTGACCGCAATGGAGGCAGTGCATGCATCGCGCAATGCACTGACGGGTG
CCCCCCTGGAGACGGGCGCCGCTACAGGGCGCGTCCCATTCGCCATTCAGGCTGCGCAACTGTTGGGAAG
GGCGATCGGTGCGGGCCTCTTCGCTATTACGCCAGCTGGCGAAAGGGGGATGTGCTGCAAGGCGATTAAG
TTGGGTAACGCCAGGGTTTTCCCAGTCACGACGTTGTAAAACGACGGCCAGTGAGCGCGCGTAATACGAC
TCACTATAGGGCGAATTGGGTACCGGGCCCCCCCTCGAGGTCCTCCAGCTTTTGTTCCCTTTAGTGAGGG
TTAATTGCGCGCTTGGCGTAATCATGGTCATAGCTGTTTCCTGTGTGAAATTGTTATCCGCTCACAATTC
CACACAACATACGAGCCGGAAGCATAAAGTGTAAAGCCTGGGGTGCCTAATGAGTGAGCTAACTCACATT
AATTGCGTTGCGCTCACTGCCCGCTTTCCACCGGTCGTCTCCAACGACCACCTCGTCGCCTTGGCCTGCC
TCGGCGGACGTCCTGCCATGGATGCAGTGAAAAAGGGATTGCCGCACGCGCCGGAATTGATCAGAAGAGT
CAATCGCCGTATTGGCGAACGCACGTCCCATCGCGTTGCCGACTACGCGCAAGTGGTTCGCGTGCTGGAG
TTTTTCCAGTGCCACTCCCACCCAGCGTACGCATTTGATGAGGCCATGACGCAGTTCGGGATGAGCAGGA
ACGGGTTGGTACAGCTCTTTCGCAGAGTGGGCGTCACCGAACTCGAAGCCCGCGGTGGAACGCTCCCCCC
AGCCTCGCAGCGTTGGGACCGTATCCTCCAGGCATCAGGGATGAAAAGGGCCAAACCGTCCCCTACTTCA
GCTCAAACACCGGATCAGGCGTCTTTGCATGCATTCGCCGATTCGCTGGAGCGTGACCTTGATGCGCCCA
GCCCAATGCACGAGGGAGATCAGACGCGGGCAAGCAGCCGTAAACGGTCCCGATCGGATCGTGCTGTCAC
CGGCCCCTCCGCACAGCAGGCTGTCGAGGTGCGCGTTCCCGAACAGCGCGATGCGCTGCATTTGCCCCTC
AGCTGGAGGGTAAAACGCCCGCGTACCAGGATCTGGGGCGGCCTCCCGGATCCGATATCTAGATCCCAGC
TAGTGAAATCTGAATTGGAAGAGAAGAAATCTGAACTTAGACATAAATTGAAATATGTGCCACATGAATA
TATTGAATTGATTGAAATCGCAAGAAATTCAACTCAGGATAGAATCCTTGAAATGAAGGTGATGGAGTTC
TTTATGAAGGTTTATGGTTATCGTGGTAAACATTTGGGTGGATCAAGGAAACCAGACGGAGCAATTTATA
CTGTCGGATCTCCTATTGATTACGGTGTGATCGTTGATACTAAGGCATATTCAGGAGGTTATAATCTTCC
AATTGGTCAAGCAGATGAAATGCAAAGATATGTCGAAGAGAATCAAACAAGAAACAAGCATATCAACCCT
AATGAATGGTGGAAAGTCTATCCATCTTCAGTAACAGAATTTAAGTTCTTGTTTGTGAGTGGTCATTTCA
AAGGAAACTACAAAGCTCAGCTTACAAGATTGAATCATATCACTAATTGTAATGGAGCTGTTCTTAGTGT
AGAAGAGCTTTTGATTGGTGGAGAAATGATTAAAGCTGGTACATTGACACTTGAGGAAGTGAGAAGGAAA
TTTAATAACGGTGAGATAAACTTTTAATAGGAGCTCGAATTTCCCCGATCGTTCAAACATTTGGCAATAA
AGTTTCTTAAGATTGAATCCTGTTGCCGGTCTTGCGATGATTATCATATAATTTCTGTTGAATTACGTTA
AGCATGTAATAATTAACATGTAATGCATGACGTTATTTATGAGATGGGTTTTTATGATTAGAGTCCCGCA
ATTATACATTTAATACGCGATAGAAAACAAAATATAGCGCGCAAACTAGGATAAATTATCGCGCGCGGTG
TCATCTATGTTACTAGATCGTGGGCCCACATTCCTGTAGAACTCGGTGAGACTTTTGTTCCCTTTAGTGA
GGGTTAATTGTCCAAAAAAAAAGGCTCCAAAAGGAGCCTTTAATTGTTTCGGTTTATGCTTAGGACACCA
TTGATTAACGCTTACAATTTCCTGATGCGGTATTTTCTCCTTACGCATCTGTGCGGTATTTCACACCGCA
TAGATCCGTCGAGTTCAAGAGAAAAAAAAAGAAAAAGCAAAAAGAAAAAAGGAAAGCGCGCCTCGTTCAG
AATGACACGTATAGAATGATGCATTACCTTGTCATCTTCAGTATCATACTGTTCGTATAAATACTTACTG
ACATTCATAGCTATACATATATACACATGTATATATATCGTATGCTGGAGCTTTAAATAATCGGTGTCAC
TACATAAGAACACCTTTGGTGGAGGGAACATCGTTGGTTCCATTGGGCGAGGTGGCTTCTCTTATGGCAA
CCGCAAGAGCCTTGAACGCACTCTCACTACGGTGATGGTCATTCTTGCCTCGCAGACAATCAACGTGGAG
GGTAATTCTGCTTGCCTCTGCAAAACTTTCAAGAAAATGCGGGATCATCTCGCAAGAGAGGTCTCCTACT
TTCTCCCTTTGCAAACCAAGTTCGACAACTGCGTATGGCCTGTTAGAAAGGTCTACCACCGCTCTGGAAA
GTGCCTCATCCAAAGGCGCAAATCCTGATCCAAACCTTTTTACTCCACGCGCCAGTAGAGCCTCTTTAAA
AGCCTGACCGAGAGCAATCCCGCAGTCTTCAGTGGTGTGATGGTCGTCTATGTGTAAGTCACCAATGCAC
TCAACGATTAGCGACCAGCCGGAATGCTTGGCCAGAGCATGTATCATGTGGTCCAGAAACCCTATACCTG
TGTGGACGTTAATCACTTGCGATTGTGTGGCCTGTTCTGCTACTGCTTCTGCCTCTTTTTCTGGGAAGAT
CGAGTGCTCTATCGCTAGGGGACCACCCTTTAAAGAGATAGCAATCTGAATCTTGGTTTCATTTGTAATA
CGCTTTACTAGGGCTTTCTGCTCTGTCATCTTTGCCTTCGTTTATCTTGCCTGCTCATTTTTTAGTATAT
TCTTCGAAGAAATCACATTACTTTATATAATGTATAATTCATTATGTGATAATGCCAATCGCTAAGAAAA
AAAAAGAGTCATCCGCTAGGTGGAAAAAAAAAAATGAAAATCATTACCGAGGCATAAAAAAATATAGAGT
GTACTAGAGGAGGCCAAGAGTAATAGAAAAAGAAAATTGCGGGAAAGGACTGTGTTATGACTTCCCTGAC
TAATGCCGTGTTCAAACGATACCTGGCAGTGACTCCTAGCGCTCACCAAGCTCTTAAAACGGGAATTTAT
GGATCTTAATTAAGACGGATCGCTTGCCTGTAACTTACACGCGCCTCGTATCTTTTAATGATGGAATAAT
TTGGGAATTTACTCTGTGTTTATTTATTTTTATGTTTTGTATTTGGATTTTAGAAAGTAAATAAAGAAGG
TAGAAGAGTTACGGAATGAAGAAAAAAAAATAAACAAAGGTTTAAAAAATTTCAACAAAAAGCGTACTTT
ACATATATATTTATTAGACAAGAAAAGCAGATTAAATAGATATACATTCGATTAACGATAAGTAAAATGT
AAAATCACAGGATTTTCGTGTGTGGTCTTCTACACAGACAAGATGAAACAATTCGGCATTAATACCTGAG
AGCAGGAAGAGCAAGATAAAAGGTAGTATTTGTTGGCGATCCCCCTAGAGTCTTTTACATCTTCGGAAAA
CAAAAACTATTTTTTCTTTAATTTCTTTTTTTACTTTCTATTTTTAATTTATATATTTATATTAAAAAAT
TTAAATTATAATTATTTTTATAGCACGTGATGAAAAGCCTTAGGGTCAGGTGGCACTTTTCGGGGAAATG
TGCGATGAACCCCTATTTGTTTATTTTTCTAAATACATTCAAATATGTATCCGCTAATGAGACAATAACC
CTGATAAATGCTTCAATTATATTGAAAAAGGAAGAGTATGAGTATCCAACATTTCCGTGTCGCCCTTATT
CCCTTTTTTGCGGCCTTCTGCCTTCCTGTTTTTGCTCACCCAGAAACGCTGGTGAAAGTAAAAGATGCTG
AAGATCAGTTGGGTGCCCGAGTGGGTTACATTGAACTGGATCTCAACAGCGGCAAAATCTTAGAGAGTTT
TCGCCCCGAAGAACGCTTCCCAATGATGAGCACTTTCAAAGTTCTGCTATGTGGCGCGGTGTTATCCCGT
ATTGATGCTGGGCAAGAGCAACTCGGTCGCCGCATACACTATTCTCAGAATGACTTGGTTGAGTATTCAC
CAGTCACAGAAAAGCATCTTACGGATGGCATGACAGTAAGAGAATTATGTAGTGCTGCCATAACCATGAG
TGATAACACTGCGGCCAACTTACTTCTGACAACGATTGGAGGACCGAAGGAGCTAACCGCTTTTTTGCAC
AACATGGGGGATCATGTAACTCGCCTTGATCGTTGGGAACCGGAGCTGAATGAAGCCATACCAAACGACG
AGCGTGACACCACGATGCCTGTAGCAATGGCAACAACTCTCCGCAAACTATTAACTGGCGAACTACTTAC
TCTTGCTTCACGCCAGCAACTCATTGACTGGATGGAGGCGGACAAAGTTGCAGGACCACTTCTGCGCTCG
GCACTTCCGGCTGGCTGGTTTATTGCTGATAAATCTGGAGCCGGTGAGCGTGGGTCTCGCGGTATCATTG
CAGCACTGGGGCCAGATGGTAAGCCCTCCCGTATCGTAGTTATCTACACGACGGGGAGTCAGGCAACTAT
GGATGAACGAAATAGACAGATCGCTGAGATAGGTGCCTCACTGATTAAGCATTGGTAACTGTCAGACGAA
GGGAAATAAATAGTAGCCCGCCTGATGTGCGGGCTTTTTTTTGGTGGTGGTTACCAGTGTCGCTTAGCTA
CCGTAGGTCCTCTTAGGCGGTCCGATTAGCGACATAGTCATCAATGCCTTGACGGCAAAATCCCTTAACG
TGAGTTTTCGTTCCACTGAGCGTCAGACCCCGTAGAAAAGATCAAAGGATCTTCTTGAGATCCTTTTTTT
CTGCGCGTAATCTGCTGCTTGCAAACAAAAAAACCACCGCTACCAGCGGTGGTTTGTTTGCCGGATCAAG
AGCTACTAACTCTTTTTCCGAAGGTAACTGGCTTCAGCAGAGCGCAGATACCAAATACTGTTCTTCTAGT
GTAGCCGTAGTTAGGCCACCACTTCAAGAACTCTGTAGCACCGCCTACATACCTCGCTCTGCTAATCCTG
TTACCAGTGGCTGCTGCCAGTGGCGATAAGTCGTGTCTTACCGGGTTGGACTCAAGACGATAGTTACCGG
ATAAGGCGCAGCGGTCGGGCTGAACGGGGGGTTCGTGCTCACAGCCCAGCTTGGAGCGAACGACCTACAC
CGAACTGAGATACCTACAGCGTGAGCTATGAGAAAGCGCCACGCTTCCCGAAGGGAGAAAGGCGGACAGG
TATCCGGTAAGCGGCAGGGTCGGAACAGGAGAGCGCACGAGGGAGCTTCCAGGGGGAAACGCCTGGTATC
TTTATAGTCCTGTCGGGTTTCGCCACCTCTGACTTGAGCGTCGATTTTTGTGATGCTCGTCAGGGGGGCG
GAGCCTATGGAAAAACGCCAGCAACGCGGCCTTTTTACGGTTCCTGGCCTTTTGCTGGCCTTTTGCTCAC
ATGTTCTTTCCTGCGTTATCCCCTGATTCTGTGGATAACCGTATTACCGCCTTTGAGTGAGCTGATACCG
CTCGCCGCAGCCGAACGACCGAGCGCAGCGAGTCAGTGAGCGAGGAAGCGGAAGAGCGCCCAATACGCAA
ACCGCCTCTCCCCGCGCGTTGGCCGATTCATTGATGCAGG
Features (pLannotate 1.2.2; 26 found; start..end, strand, type, name):
     35..129     +  terminator     lambda t0 terminator: transcription terminator from phage lambda
    136..154     +  promoter       T7 promoter: promoter for bacteriophage T7 RNA polymerase
    231..629     +  promoter       TEF1 promoter: S. cerevisiae TEF1; promoter for EF-1α
    761..1618    +  CDS            avrXa10 (fragment): AVX10_XANOO - Experimental evidence at protein level: Swiss-Prot protein existence level 1. Avirulence protein. Induces the hypersensitive response (HR)in rice plants carrying the resistance gene Xa10. Activity depends on the presence of the core repeat domains; replacement with repeat domains from other proteins (AvrBs3 of X.euvesicatoria (AC P14727) or AvrXa7 of this organism) does not elicit the HR. Probably acts as a transcription factor in its host plant (rice) to induce plant resistance or disease. From Xanthomonas oryzae pv. oryzae.
   1626..1644    -  rep_origin     f1 ori (fragment): f1 bacteriophage origin of replication; arrow indicates direction of (+) strand synthesis
   1649..1804    -  CDS            lacZα (fragment): LacZα fragment of β-galactosidase; lacZ fragment
   1812..1830    +  promoter       T7 promoter: promoter for bacteriophage T7 RNA polymerase
   1839..1862    -  misc_feature   MCS (fragment): pBluescript multiple cloning site
   1878..1896    -  promoter       T3 promoter: promoter for bacteriophage T3 RNA polymerase
   1941..1957    -  protein_bind   lac operator: The lac repressor binds to the lac operator to inhibit transcription in E. coli. This inhibition can be relieved by adding lactose or isopropyl-β-D-thiogalactopyranoside (IPTG). lac repressor encoded by lacI
   1965..1995    -  promoter       lac promoter: promoter for the E. coli lac operon
   2010..2031    -  protein_bind   CAP binding site: CAP binding activates transcription in the presence of cAMP. E. coli catabolite activator protein
   2070..2714    +  CDS            avrBs3 (fragment): AVRB3_XANEU - Experimental evidence at protein level: Swiss-Prot protein existence level 1. Avirulence protein. Acts as a transcription factor in C.annuum plants. In susceptible plants lacking the Bs3 resistance gene induces expression of a number of genes, including genes homologous to a family of auxin-induced genes, alpha-expansin genes, pectate lyase, anthocyanidin glucoside rhamnosyl transferase and at least one transcription factor, UPA20. Their expression leads to plant hypertrophy in mesophyll cells, probably mainly mediated by UPA20 (PubMed:17962565). In resistant plants induces the h
   2727..3314    +  CDS            fokIR (fragment): T2F1_PLAOK - Also known as rfoKI. Experimental evidence at protein level: Swiss-Prot protein existence level 1. Recognizes the double-stranded sequence 5'-GGATG-3'/3'-CATCC- 5' and cleaves respectively 14 bases after G-1 and 13 bases before C-1. From Planomicrobium okeanokoites (Planococcus okeanokoites) (Flavobacterium okeanokoites).
   3337..3589    +  terminator     NOS terminator: nopaline synthase terminator and poly(A) signal
   3631..3649    -  promoter       T3 promoter: promoter for bacteriophage T3 RNA polymerase
   3651..3693    -  terminator     fd terminator (fragment): central terminator from bacteriophage fd (Otsuka and Kunisawa, 1982)
   3731..3782    -  misc_feature   bom (fragment): basis of mobility region from pBR322
   3990..4649    -  CDS            HIS3: imidazoleglycerol-phosphate dehydratase, required for histidine biosynthesis; S. cerevisiae HIS3; yeast auxotrophic marker
   4650..4837    -  promoter       HIS3 promoter: S. cerevisiae HIS3
   4887..4967    +  CDS            MRM1 (fragment): MRM1_YEAST - Also known as PET56 From Saccharomyces cerevisiae (strain ATCC 204508 / S288c) (Baker's yeast).
   4988..5491    -  misc_feature   CEN/ARS: S. cerevisiae CEN6 centromere fused to an autonomously replicating sequence
   5537..5637    +  promoter       AmpR promoter: bla
   5638..6498    +  CDS            AmpR: β-lactamase; bla; confers resistance to ampicillin, carbenicillin, and related antibiotics
   6705..7293    +  rep_origin     ori: high-copy-number ColE1/pMB1/pBR322/pUC origin of replication
   7476..7529    +  CDS            lacI (fragment): lac repressor; lacI; The lac repressor binds to the lac operator to inhibit transcription in E. coli. This inhibition can be relieved by adding lactose or isopropyl-β-D-thiogalactopyranoside (IPTG).
