[The description below was written by a language model from this plasmid's Addgene catalogue record and pLannotate feature annotations shown in this document.]
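Description:
pTAL3 is a yeast–E. coli shuttle vector built on the pDW1789 backbone that serves as a destination scaffold for expressing custom TAL effector nucleases (TALENs) in Saccharomyces cerevisiae. In bacteria it replicates from a high-copy ColE1/pUC-type origin and is selected with ampicillin through the β-lactamase gene. In yeast it is maintained as a low-copy centromeric plasmid via a CEN6/ARS element and is selected by histidine prototrophy through HIS3 under its own promoter. The annotated sequence is 7,530 nt, consistent with the recorded backbone and insert sizes.

The payload is a "TALEN–FokI nuclease backbone" placed between the yeast TEF1 promoter and a NOS terminator. The feature table shows an N-terminal TAL effector segment (matched to Xanthomonas avrXa10) and a C-terminal TAL effector segment (matched to avrBs3) followed directly by the catalytic domain of the FokI restriction endonuclease. An AcV5 epitope tag is listed in the catalogue fields but is not annotated in the table. Between the two TAL segments lies a reverse-oriented lacZα cassette with its lac promoter, operator and CAP site. This arrangement fits a stuffer occupying the position where a custom array of DNA-binding repeats would be inserted, with loss of lacZα allowing blue/white screening, although the record does not state this explicitly. Once a repeat array is in place, the open reading frame would encode a complete TAL effector DNA-binding domain fused to FokI.

According to the depositor, the plasmid is used to express the TAL–FokI homodimer in yeast. Because FokI cleaves as a dimer, such constructs are typically used to test targeted DNA cleavage by designed TALENs.
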