Addgene plasmid #31034: pTAL3
Depositing lab: Adam Bogdanove & Daniel Voytas. Depositing organization: University of Minnesota. Publication: Efficient design and assembly of custom TALEN and other TAL effector-based constructs for DNA targeting. Cermak T, Doyle EL, Christian M, Wang L, Zhang Y, Schmidt C, Baller JA, Somia NV, Bogdanove AJ, Voytas DF. Nucleic Acids Res. 2011 Jul;39(12):e82. doi: 10.1093/nar/gkr218 PubMed 21493687.
Backbone
  Vector backbone: pDW1789
  Backbone size w/o insert (bp): 5582
  Selectable markers: HIS3
Growth in bacteria
  Bacterial resistance: Ampicillin, 50 μg/mL
  Growth temperature: 37°C
  Growth strain: DH5alpha
  Growth instructions: DH5a/LB+antibiotics
  Copy number: High Copy
Gene/Insert
  Gene/Insert name: TALEN-FokI nuclease backbone
  Species: Xanthamonas oryzae
  Insert size (bp): 1948
  Tag / fusion protein: FokI nuclease (C terminal on insert); AcV5
  Cloning method: Restriction Enzyme; 5′ cloning site BamHI (not destroyed); 3′ cloning site BamHI (not destroyed)
  Sequencing primers: 5′ TEF_seq (ggtcttcaatttctcaagtttc) TAL_F1 (ttggcgtcggcaaacagtgg); 3′ homodimer_rev (aattcagatttcactagctg) TAL_R2 (ggcgacgaggtggtcgttg
Terms and licenses: Academic/Nonprofit Terms; Industry Terms: Not Available to Industry
Depositor comments: Expression of the TAL-FokI homodimer in yeast.
How to cite: pTAL3 was a gift from Adam Bogdanove & Daniel Voytas (Addgene plasmid # 31034 ; http://n2t.net/addgene:31034 ; RRID:Addgene_31034)
