>Addgene plasmid #31034 | pTAL3 | addgene partial sequence | sequence record 35546 | 31034 with homodimer_rev (aattcagatttcactagctg)
GCTGTTCGGGAACGCGCACCTCGACAGCCTGCTGTGCGGAGGGGCCGGTGACAGCACGATCCGATCGGGA
CCGTTTACGGCTGCTTGCCCGCGTCTGATCTCCCTCGTGCATTGGGCTGGGCGCATCAAGGTCACGCTCC
AGCGAATCGGCGAATGCATGCAAAGACGCCTGATCCGGTGTTTGAGCTGAAGTAGGGGACGGTTTGGCCC
TTTTCATCCCTGATGCCTGGAGGATACGGTCCCAACGCTGCGAGGCTGGGGGGAGCGTTCCACCGCGGGC
TTCGAGTTCGGTGACGCCCACTCTGCGAAAGAGCTGTACCAACCCGTTCCTGCTCATCCCGAACTGCGTC
ATGGCCTCATCAAATGCGTACGCTGGGTGGGAGTGGCACTGGAAAAACTCCAGCACGCGAACCACTTGCG
CGTAGTCGGCAACGCGATGGGACGTGCGTTCGCCAATACGGCGATTGACTCTTCTGATCAATTCCGGCGC
GTGCGGCAATCCCTTTTTCACTGCATCCATGGCAGGACGTCCGCCGAGGCAGGCCAAGGCGACGAGGTGG
TCGTTGGAGACGACCGGTGGAAAGCGGGCAGTGAGCGCAACGCAATTAATGTGAGTTAGCTCACTC
