>Addgene plasmid #31034 | pTAL3 | addgene partial sequence | sequence record 35547 | 31034 with TEF_seq (ggtcttcaatttctcaagtttc)
TTTTACTTCTTGCTCATTAGAAAGAAAGCATAGCAATCTAATCTAAGTTTAGATCTAACTCGAGAAAGAT
ATTGTATATATCGTAACAATAGGAGGTTCAACAATGGCTTCCTCCCCTCCAAAGAAAAAGAGAAAGGTTA
GTTGGAAGGACGCAAGTGGTTGGTCTAGAATGCATGCGGATCCCATTCGTCCGCGCAGGCCAAGTCCTGC
CCGCGAGCTTCTGCCCGGACCCCAACCGGATAGGGTTCAGCCGACTGCAGATCGTGGGGTGTCTGCGCCT
GCTGGCAGCCCTCTGGATGGCTTGCCCGCTCGGCGGACGGTGTCCCGGACCCGGCTGCCATCTCCCCCTG
CGCCCTCACCTGCGTTCTCGGCGGGCAGCTTCAGCGATCTGCTCCGTCCGTTCGATCCGTCGCTTCTTGA
TACATCGCTTCTTGATTCGATGCCTGCCGTCGGCACGCCGCATACAGCGGCTGCCCCAGCAGAGTGGGAT
GAGGCGCAATCGGCTCTGCGTGCAGCCGATGACCCGCCACCCACCGTGCGTGTCGCTGTCACTGCCGCGC
GGCCGCCGCGCGCCAAGCCGGCCCCGCGACGGCGTGCTGCGCAACCCTCCGACGCTTCGCCGGCCGCGC
