>Addgene plasmid #31034 | pTAL3 | addgene partial sequence | sequence record 35548 | 31034 with TAL_R2 (ggcgacgaggtggtcgttg)
CACTCATTAGGCACCCCAGGCTTTACACTTTATGCTTCCGGCTCGTATGTTGTGTGGAATTGTGAGCGGA
TAACAATTTCACACAGGAAACAGCTATGACCATGATTACGCCAAGCGCGCAATTAACCCTCACTAAAGGG
AACAAAAGCTGGAGGACCTCGAGGGGGGGCCCGGTACCCAATTCGCCCTATAGTGAGTCGTATTACGCGC
GCTCACTGGCCGTCGTTTTACAACGTCGTGACTGGGAAAACCCTGGCGTTACCCAACTTAATCGCCTTGC
AGCACATCCCCCTTTCGCCAGCTGGCGTAATAGCGAAGAGGCCCGCACCGATCGCCCTTCCCAACAGTTG
CGCAGCCTGAATGGCGAATGGGACGCGCCCTGTAGCGGCGCCCGTCTCCAGGGGGGCACCCGTCAGTGCA
TTGCGCGATGCATGCACTGCCTCCATTGCGGTCACGCCGCCACGTTTTGCAATCTTCACAAGTTGGCCTG
TGTCCAACTGTAACGGCGGACCTCTCAACTCCCCCGCATCCGTGAGCAAGGCCTCCAGGGCGCGTGCGCC
GGACCACTGTTTGCCGACGCCAACGATGTCTTCGTGTGTCGCCTCTGGCAACGCCGTGATTATGTGCTGA
TACGTGACAGCGACGGTCCCTAACGCTGCCGGGTGTTGGCTGAGCGCAACGATGTGCGCGTGTGTAAACC
CATGGCCCACCAGTGCCTCGTGGTGCTGC
