>Addgene plasmid #31034 | pTAL3 | addgene partial sequence | sequence record 35549 | 31034 with TAL_F1 (ttggcgtcggcaaacagtgg)
GATTGCAAAACGTGGCGGCGTGACCGCAATGGAGGCAGTGCATGCATCGCGCAATGCACTGACGGGTGCC
CCCCTGGAGACGGGCGCCGCTACAGGGCGCGTCCCATTCGCCATTCAGGCTGCGCAACTGTTGGGAAGGG
CGATCGGTGCGGGCCTCTTCGCTATTACGCCAGCTGGCGAAAGGGGGATGTGCTGCAAGGCGATTAAGTT
GGGTAACGCCAGGGTTTTCCCAGTCACGACGTTGTAAAACGACGGCCAGTGAGCGCGCGTAATACGACTC
ACTATAGGGCGAATTGGGTACCGGGCCCCCCCTCGAGGTCCTCCAGCTTTTGTTCCCTTTAGTGAGGGTT
AATTGCGCGCTTGGCGTAATCATGGTCATAGCTGTTTCCTGTGTGAAATTGTTATCCGCTCACAATTCCA
CACAACATACGAGCCGGAAGCATAAAGTGTAAAGCCTGGGGTGCCTAATGAGTGAGCTAACTCACATTAA
TTGCGTTGCGCTCACTGCCCGCTTTCCACCGGTCGTCTCCAACGACCACCTCGTCGCCTTGGCCTGCCTC
GGCGGACGTCCTGCCATGGATGCAGTGAAAAAGGGATTGCCGCACGCGCCGGAATTGATCANAAGAGTCA
ATCGCCGTATTGGCGAACGCACGTCCCATCGCGTTGCCGACTACGCGCAAGTGGTTCGCGTGCTGGAGTT
TTTCCAGTGCCACTCCCACCCAGCGTACGCATTTGATGAGGCCATGACGCAGTTCGGGATGAGCAGGAAC
GGGTTGGTACAGCTCTTTCGCAGAGTGGGCGTCACCGAACTCGAAGCCCGCGGTGGAACGCTCC
