>Addgene plasmid #31034 | pTAL3 | addgene partial sequence | sequence record 39168 | Amp-R 5'-ATAATACCGCGCCACATAGC-3'
CTTCGGGGCGAAAACTCTCTAAGATTTTGCCGCTGTTGAGATCCAGTTCAATGTAACCCACTCGGGCACC
CAACTGATCTTCAGCATCTTTTACTTTCACCAGCGTTTCTGGGTGAGCAAAAACAGGAAGGCAGAAGGCC
GCAAAAAAGGGAATAAGGGCGACACGGAAATGTTGGATACTCATACTCTTCCTTTTTCAATATAATTGAA
GCATTTATCAGGGTTATTGTCTCATTAGCGGATACATATTTGAATGTATTTAGAAAAATAAACAAATAGG
GGTTCATCGCACATTTCCCCGAAAAGTGCCACCTGACCCTAAGGCTTTTCATCACGTGCTATAAAAATAA
TTATAATTTAAATTTTTTAATATAAATATATAAATTAAAAATAGAAAGTAAAAAAAGAAATTAAAGAAAA
AATAGTTTTTGTTTTCCGAAGATGTAAAAGACTCTAGGGGGATCGCCAACAAATACTACCTTTTATCTTG
CTCTTCCTGCTCTCAGGTATTAATGCCGAATTGTTTCATCTTGTCTGTGTAGAAGACCACACACGAAAAT
CCTGTGATTTTACATTTTACTTATCGTTAATCGAATGTATATCTATTTAATCTGCTTTTCTTGTCTAATA
AATATATATGTAAAGTACGCTTTTTGTTGAAATTTTTTAAACCTTTGTTTATTTTTTTTTCTTCATTCCG
TAACTCTTCTACCTTCTTTATTTACTTTCTAAAATCCAAATACAAAACATAAAAATAAATAAACACAGAG
TAAATTCCCAAATTATTCCATCATTAAAAGATACGAGGCGCGTGTAAGTTACAGGCAAGCGATCCGTCTT
AATTAA
