>Addgene plasmid #31034 | pTAL3 | addgene partial sequence | sequence record 39179 | TAL_F1 5'-ttggcgtcggcaaacagtgg-3'
CGGGGGAGTTGAGAGGTCCGCCGTTACAGTTGGACACAGGCCAACTTGTGAAGATTGCAAAACGTGGCGG
CGTGACCGCAATGGAGGCAGTGCATGCATCGCGCAATGCACTGACGGGTGCCCCCCTGGAGACGGGCGCC
GCTACAGGGCGCGTCCCATTCGCCATTCAGGCTGCGCAACTGTTGGGAAGGGCGATCGGTGCGGGCCTCT
TCGCTATTACGCCAGCTGGCGAAAGGGGGATGTGCTGCAAGGCGATTAAGTTGGGTAACGCCAGGGTTTT
CCCAGTCACGACGTTGTAAAACGACGGCCAGTGAGCGCGCGTAATACGACTCACTATAGGGCGAATTGGG
TACCGGGCCCCCCCTCGAGGTCCTCCAGCTTTTGTTCCCTTTAGTGAGGGTTAATTGCGCGCTTGGCGTA
ATCATGGTCATAGCTGTTTCCTGTGTGAAATTGTTATCCGCTCACAATTCCACACAACATACGAGCCGGA
AGCATAAAGTGTAAAGCCTGGGGTGCCTAATGAGTGAGCTAACTCACATTAATTGCGTTGCGCTCACTGC
CCGCTTTCCACCGGTCGTCTCCAACGACCACCTCGTCGCCTTGGCCTGCCTCGGCGGACGTCCTGCCATG
GATGCAGTGAAAAAGGGATTGCCGCACGCGCCGGAATTGATCAGAAGAGTCAATCGCCGTATTGGCGAAC
GCACGTCCCATCGCGTTGCCGACTACGCGCAAGTGGTTCGCGTGCTGGAGTTTTTCCAGTGCCACTCCCA
CCCAGCGTACGCATTTGATGAGGCCATGACGCAGTTCGGGATGAGCAGGAACGGGTTGGTACAGCTCTTT
CG
